>Addgene plasmid #154345 | pQCi | addgene full sequence | sequence record 307110 | Addgene NGS Result
GAGGGCCTATTTCCCATGATTCCTTCATATTTGCATATACGATACAAGGCTGTTAGAGAGATAATTGGAA
TTAATTTGACTGTAAACACAAAGATATTAGTACAAAATACGTGACGTAGAAAGTAATAATTTCTTGGGTA
GTTTGCAGTTTTAAAATTATGTTTTAAAATGGACTATCATATGCTTACCGTAACTTGAAAGTATTTCGAT
TTCTTGGCTTTATATATCTTGTGGAAAGGACGAAACACCGGGTCTTCGAGAAGACCTGTTTTAGAGCTAG
AAATAGCAAGTTAAAATAAGGCTAGTCCGTTATCAACTTGAAAAAGTGGCACCGAGTCGGTGCTTTTTTG
TTTTAGAGCTAGAAATAGCAAGTTAAAATAAGGCTAGTCCGTTTTTAGCGCGTGCGCCAATTCTGCAGAC
AAATGGCTCTAGAACGCGTAGGCCTTGAGACCTAGGGTCTCTGCTAGCGGTACCCGTTACATAACTTACG
GTAAATGGCCCGCCTGGCTGACCGCCCAACGACCCCCGCCCATTGACGTCAATAGTAACGCCAATAGGGA
CTTTCCATTGACGTCAATGGGTGGAGTATTTACGGTAAACTGCCCACTTGGCAGTACATCAAGTGTATCA
TATGCCAAGTACGCCCCCTATTGACGTCAATGACGGTAAATGGCCCGCCTGGCATTGTGCCCAGTACATG
ACCTTATGGGACTTTCCTACTTGGCAGTACATCTACGTATTAGTCATCGCTATTACCATGGTCGAGGTGA
GCCCCACGTTCTGCTTCACTCTCCCCATCTCCCCCCCCTCCCCACCCCCAATTTTGTATTTATTTATTTT
TTAATTATTTTGTGCAGCGATGGGGGCGGGGGGGGGGGGGGGGCGCGCGCCRGGGGGGGGGGGGGGGGGS
GGGGGGSGGGGSGGGGSGAGGCGGAGAGGTGCGGCGGCAGCCAATCAGAGCGGCGCGCTCCGAAAGTTTC
CTTTTATGGCGAGGCGGCGGCGGCGGCGGCCCTATAAAAAGCGAAGCGCGCGGCGGGCGGGAGTCGCTGC
GCGCTGCCTTCGCCCCGTGCCCCGCTCCGCCGCCGCCTCGCGCCGCCCGCCCCGGCTCTGACTGACCGCG
TTACTCCCACAGGTGAGCGGGCGGGACGGCCCTTCTCCTCCGGGCTGTAATTAGCTGAGCAAGAGGTAAG
GGTTTAAGGGATGGTTGGTTGGTGGGGTATTAATGTTTAATTACCTGGAGCACCTGCCTGAAATCACTTT
TTTTCAGGTTGGACCGGTGCCACCATGGACTATAAGGACCACGACGGAGACTACAAGGATCATGATATTG
ATTACAAAGACGATGACGATAAGATGGCCCCAAAGAAGAAGCGGAAGGTCGGTATCCACGGAGTCCCAGC
AGCCGACAAGAAGTACAGCATCGGCCTGGACATCGGCACCAACTCTGTGGGCTGGGCCGTGATCACCGAC
GAGTACAAGGTGCCCAGCAAGAAATTCAAGGTGCTGGGCAACACCGACCGGCACAGCATCAAGAAGAACC
TGATCGGAGCCCTGCTGTTCGACAGCGGCGAAACAGCCGAGGCCACCCGGCTGAAGAGAACCGCCAGAAG
AAGATACACCAGACGGAAGAACCGGATCTGCTATCTGCAAGAGATCTTCAGCAACGAGATGGCCAAGGTG
GACGACAGCTTCTTCCACAGACTGGAAGAGTCCTTCCTGGTGGAAGAGGATAAGAAGCACGAGCGGCACC
CCATCTTCGGCAACATCGTGGACGAGGTGGCCTACCACGAGAAGTACCCCACCATCTACCACCTGAGAAA
GAAACTGGTGGACAGCACCGACAAGGCCGACCTGCGGCTGATCTATCTGGCCCTGGCCCACATGATCAAG
TTCCGGGGCCACTTCCTGATCGAGGGCGACCTGAACCCCGACAACAGCGACGTGGACAAGCTGTTCATCC
AGCTGGTGCAGACCTACAACCAGCTGTTCGAGGAAAACCCCATCAACGCCAGCGGCGTGGACGCCAAGGC
CATCCTGTCTGCCAGACTGAGCAAGAGCAGACGGCTGGAAAATCTGATCGCCCAGCTGCCCGGCGAGAAG
AAGAATGGCCTGTTCGGAAACCTGATTGCCCTGAGCCTGGGCCTGACCCCCAACTTCAAGAGCAACTTCG
ACCTGGCCGAGGATGCCAAACTGCAGCTGAGCAAGGACACCTACGACGACGACCTGGACAACCTGCTGGC
CCAGATCGGCGACCAGTACGCCGACCTGTTTCTGGCCGCCAAGAACCTGTCCGACGCCATCCTGCTGAGC
GACATCCTGAGAGTGAACACCGAGATCACCAAGGCCCCCCTGAGCGCCTCTATGATCAAGAGATACGACG
AGCACCACCAGGACCTGACCCTGCTGAAAGCTCTCGTGCGGCAGCAGCTGCCTGAGAAGTACAAAGAGAT
TTTCTTCGACCAGAGCAAGAACGGCTACGCCGGCTACATTGACGGCGGAGCCAGCCAGGAAGAGTTCTAC
AAGTTCATCAAGCCCATCCTGGAAAAGATGGACGGCACCGAGGAACTGCTCGTGAAGCTGAACAGAGAGG
ACCTGCTGCGGAAGCAGCGGACCTTCGACAACGGCAGCATCCCCCACCAGATCCACCTGGGAGAGCTGCA
CGCCATTCTGCGGCGGCAGGAAGATTTTTACCCATTCCTGAAGGACAACCGGGAAAAGATCGAGAAGATC
CTGACCTTCCGCATCCCCTACTACGTGGGCCCTCTGGCCAGGGGAAACAGCAGATTCGCCTGGATGACCA
GAAAGAGCGAGGAAACCATCACCCCCTGGAACTTCGAGGAAGTGGTGGACAAGGGCGCTTCCGCCCAGAG
CTTCATCGAGCGGATGACCAACTTCGATAAGAACCTGCCCAACGAGAAGGTGCTGCCCAAGCACAGCCTG
CTGTACGAGTACTTCACCGTGTATAACGAGCTGACCAAAGTGAAATACGTGACCGAGGGAATGAGAAAGC
CCGCCTTCCTGAGCGGCGAGCAGAAAAAGGCCATCGTGGACCTGCTGTTCAAGACCAACCGGAAAGTGAC
CGTGAAGCAGCTGAAAGAGGACTACTTCAAGAAAATCGAGTGCTTCGACTCCGTGGAAATCTCCGGCGTG
GAAGATCGGTTCAACGCCTCCCTGGGCACATACCACGATCTGCTGAAAATTATCAAGGACAAGGACTTCC
TGGACAATGAGGAAAACGAGGACATTCTGGAAGATATCGTGCTGACCCTGACACTGTTTGAGGACAGAGA
GATGATCGAGGAACGGCTGAAAACCTATGCCCACCTGTTCGACGACAAAGTGATGAAGCAGCTGAAGCGG
CGGAGATACACCGGCTGGGGCAGGCTGAGCCGGAAGCTGATCAACGGCATCCGGGACAAGCAGTCCGGCA
AGACAATCCTGGATTTCCTGAAGTCCGACGGCTTCGCCAACAGAAACTTCATGCAGCTGATCCACGACGA
CAGCCTGACCTTTAAAGAGGACATCCAGAAAGCCCAGGTAAGGGGCTCACAGTAGCAGGCTTGAGGTCTG
GACATATATATGGGTGACAATGACATCCACTTTGCCTTTCTCTCCACAGGTGTCCGGCCAGGGCGATAGC
CTGCACGAGCACATTGCCAATCTGGCCGGCAGCCCCGCCATTAAGAAGGGCATCCTGCAGACAGTGAAGG
TGGTGGACGAGCTCGTGAAAGTGATGGGCCGGCACAAGCCCGAGAACATCGTGATCGAAATGGCCAGAGA
GAACCAGACCACCCAGAAGGGACAGAAGAACAGCCGCGAGAGAATGAAGCGGATCGAAGAGGGCATCAAA
GAGCTGGGCAGCCAGATCCTGAAAGAACACCCCGTGGAAAACACCCAGCTGCAGAACGAGAAGCTGTACC
TGTACTACCTGCAGAATGGGCGGGATATGTACGTGGACCAGGAACTGGACATCAACCGGCTGTCCGACTA
CGATGTGGACCATATCGTGCCTCAGAGCTTTCTGAAGGACGACTCCATCGACAACAAGGTGCTGACCAGA
AGCGACAAGAACCGGGGCAAGAGCGACAACGTGCCCTCCGAAGAGGTCGTGAAGAAGATGAAGAACTACT
GGCGGCAGCTGCTGAACGCCAAGCTGATTACCCAGAGAAAGTTCGACAATCTGACCAAGGCCGAGAGAGG
CGGCCTGAGCGAACTGGATAAGGCCGGCTTCATCAAGAGACAGCTGGTGGAAACCCGGCAGATCACAAAG
CACGTGGCACAGATCCTGGACTCCCGGATGAACACTAAGTACGACGAGAATGACAAGCTGATCCGGGAAG
TGAAAGTGATCACCCTGAAGTCCAAGCTGGTGTCCGATTTCCGGAAGGATTTCCAGTTTTACAAAGTGCG
CGAGATCAACAACTACCACCACGCCCACGACGCCTACCTGAACGCCGTCGTGGGAACCGCCCTGATCAAA
AAGTACCCTAAGCTGGAAAGCGAGTTCGTGTACGGCGACTACAAGGTGTACGACGTGCGGAAGATGATCG
CCAAGAGCGAGCAGGAAATCGGCAAGGCTACCGCCAAGTACTTCTTCTACAGCAACATCATGAACTTTTT
CAAGACCGAGATTACCCTGGCCAACGGCGAGATCCGGAAGCGGCCTCTGATCGAGACAAACGGCGAAACC
GGGGAGATCGTGTGGGATAAGGGCCGGGATTTTGCCACCGTGCGGAAAGTGCTGAGCATGCCCCAAGTGA
ATATCGTGAAAAAGACCGAGGTGCAGACAGGCGGCTTCAGCAAAGAGTCTATCCTGCCCAAGAGGAACAG
CGATAAGCTGATCGCCAGAAAGAAGGACTGGGACCCTAAGAAGTACGGCGGCTTCGACAGCCCCACCGTG
GCCTATTCTGTGCTGGTGGTGGCCAAAGTGGAAAAGGGCAAGTCCAAGAAACTGAAGAGTGTGAAAGAGC
TGCTGGGGATCACCATCATGGAAAGAAGCAGCTTCGAGAAGAATCCCATCGACTTTCTGGAAGCCAAGGG
CTACAAAGAAGTGAAAAAGGACCTGATCATCAAGCTGCCTAAGTACTCCCTGTTCGAGCTGGAAAACGGC
CGGAAGAGAATGCTGGCCTCTGCCGGCGAACTGCAGAAGGGAAACGAACTGGCCCTGCCCTCCAAATATG
TGAACTTCCTGTACCTGGCCAGCCACTATGAGAAGCTGAAGGGCTCCCCCGAGGATAATGAGCAGAAACA
GCTGTTTGTGGAACAGCACAAGCACTACCTGGACGAGATCATCGAGCAGATCAGCGAGTTCTCCAAGAGA
GTGATCCTGGCCGACGCTAATCTGGACAAAGTGCTGTCCGCCTACAACAAGCACCGGGATAAGCCCATCA
GAGAGCAGGCCGAGAATATCATCCACCTGTTTACCCTGACCAATCTGGGAGCCCCTGCCGCCTTCAAGTA
CTTTGACACCACCATCGACCGGAAGAGGTACACCAGCACCAAAGAGGTGCTGGACGCCACCCTGATCCAC
CAGAGCATCACCGGCCTGTACGAGACACGGATCGACCTGTCTCAGCTGGGAGGCGACAAAAGGCCGGCGG
CCACGAAAAAGGCCGGCCAGGCAAAAAAGAAAAAGGAATTCGGCAGTGGAGAGGGCAGAGGAAGTCTGCT
AACATGCGGTGACGTCGAGGAGAATCCTGGCCCAGTGAGCAAGGGCGAGGAGCTGTTCACCGGGGTGGTG
CCCATCCTGGTCGAGCTGGACGGCGACGTAAACGGCCACAAGTTCAGCGTGTCCGGCGAGGGCGAGGGCG
ATGCCACCTACGGCAAGCTGACCCTGAAGTTCATCTGCACCACCGGCAAGCTGCCCGTGCCCTGGCCCAC
CCTCGTGACCACCCTGACCTACGGCGTGCAGTGCTTCAGCCGCTACCCCGACCACATGAAGCAGCACGAC
TTCTTCAAGTCCGCCATGCCCGAAGGCTACGTCCAGGAGCGCACCATCTTCTTCAAGGACGACGGCAACT
ACAAGACCCGCGCCGAGGTGAAGTTCGAGGGCGACACCCTGGTGAACCGCATCGAGCTGAAGGGCATCGA
CTTCAAGGAGGACGGCAACATCCTGGGGCACAAGCTGGAGTACAACTACAACAGCCACAACGTCTATATC
ATGGCCGACAAGCAGAAGAACGGCATCAAGGTGAACTTCAAGATCCGCCACAACATCGAGGACGGCAGCG
TGCAGCTCGCCGACCACTACCAGCAGAACACCCCCATCGGCGACGGCCCCGTGCTGCTGCCCGACAACCA
CTACCTGAGCACCCAGTCCGCCCTGAGCAAAGACCCCAACGAGAAGCGCGATCACATGGTCCTGCTGGAG
TTCGTGACCGCCGCCGGGATCACTCTCGGCATGGACGAGCTGTACAAGGAATTCTAACTAGAGCTCGCTG
ATCAGCCTCGACTGTGCCTTCTAGTTGCCAGCCATCTGTTGTTTGCCCCTCCCCCGTGCCTTCCTTGACC
CTGGAAGGTGCCACTCCCACTGTCCTTTCCTAATAAAATGAGGAAATTGCATCGCATTGTCTGAGTAGGT
GTCATTCTATTCTGGGGGGTGGGGTGGGGCAGGACAGCAAGGGGGAGGATTGGGAAGAGAATAGCAGGCA
TGCTGGGGAGCGGCCGCAGGAACCCCTAGTGATGGAGTTGGCCACTCCCTCTCTGCGCGCTCGCTCGCTC
ACTGAGGCCGGGCGACCAAAGGTCGCCCGACGCCCGGGCTTTGCCCGGGCGGCCTCAGTGAGCGAGCGAG
CGCGCAGCTGCCTGCAGGGGCGCCTGATGCGGTATTTTCTCCTTACGCATCTGTGCGGTATTTCACACCG
CATA
[95 nt withheld, positions 6865-6959]
T
[46 nt withheld, positions 6961-7006]
C
[141 nt withheld, positions 7008-7148]
CCTTTGACGTTGGAGTCCACGTTCTTT
[37 nt withheld, positions 7176-7212]
ACTCTATCTCGGGCTATTCTTTTGATTTATAAGGGATTTTGCCGATTTCGGTCTATTGGTTAAAAAATGA
GCTGATTTAACAAAAATTTAACGCGAATTTTAACAAAATATTAACGTTTACAATTTTATGGTGCACTCTC
AGTACAATCTGCTCTGATGCCGCATAGTTAAGCCAGCCCCGACACCCGCCAACACCCGCTGACGCGCCCT
GACGGGCTTGTCTGCTCCCGGCATCCGCTTACAGACAAGCTGTGACCGTCTCCGGGAGCTGCATGTGTCA
GAGGTTTTCACCGTCATCACCGAAACGCGCGAGACGAAAGGGCCTCGTGATACGCCTATTTTTATAGGTT
AATGTCATGATAATAATGGTTTCTTAGACGTCAGGTGGCACTTTTCGGGGAAATGTGCGCGGAACCCCTA
TTTGTTTATTTTTCTAAATACATTCAAATATGTATCCGCTCATGAGACAATAACCCTGATAAATGCTTCA
ATAATATTGAAAAAGGAAGAGTATGAGTATTCAACATTTCCGTGTCGCCCTTATTCCCTTTTTTGCGGCA
TTTTGCCTTCCTGTTTTTGCTCACCCAGAAACGCTGGTGAAAGTAAAAGATGCTGAAGATCAGTTGGGTG
CACGAGTGGGTTACATCGAACTGGATCTCAACAGCGGTAAGATCCTTGAGAGTTTTCGCCCCGAAGAACG
TTTTCCAATGATGAGCACTTTTAAAGTTCTGCTATGTGGCGCGGTATTATCCCGTATTGACGCCGGGCAA
GAGCAACTCGGTCGCCGCATACACTATTCTCAGAATGACTTGGTTGAGTACTCACCAGTCACAGAAAAGC
ATCTTACGGATGGCATGACAGTAAGAGAATTATGCAGTGCTGCCATAACCATGAGTGATAACACTGCGGC
CAACTTACTTCTGACAACGATCGGAGGACCGAAGGAGCTAACCGCTTTTTTGCACAACATGGGGGATCAT
GTAACTCGCCTTGATCGTTGGGAACCGGAGCTGAATGAAGCCATACCAAACGACGAGCGTGACACCACGA
TGCCTGTAGCAATGGCAACAACGTTGCGCAAACTATTAACTGGCGAACTACTTACTCTAGCTTCCCGGCA
ACAATTAATAGACTGGATGGAGGCGGATAAAGTTGCAGGACCACTTCTGCGCTCGGCCCTTCCGGCTGGC
TGGTTTATTGCTGATAAATCTGGAGCCGGTGAGCGTGGAAGCCGCGGTATCATTGCAGCACTGGGGCCAG
ATGGTAAGCCCTCCCGTATCGTAGTTATCTACACGACGGGGAGTCAGGCAACTATGGATGAACGAAATAG
ACAGATCGCTGAGATAGGTGCCTCACTGATTAAGCATTGGTAACTGTCAGACCAAGTTTACTCATATATA
CTTTAGATTGATTTAAAACTTCATTTTTAATTTAAAAGGATCTAGGTGAAGATCCTTTTTGATAATCTCA
TGACCAAAATCCCTTAACGTGAGTTTTCGTTCCACTGAGCGTCAGACCCCGTAGAAAAGATCAAAGGATC
TTCTTGAGATCCTTTTTTTCTGCGCGTAATCTGCTGCTTGCAAACAAAAAAACCACCGCTACCAGCGGTG
GTTTGTTTGCCGGATCAAGAGCTACCAACTCTTTTTCCGAAGGTAACTGGCTTCAGCAGAGCGCAGATAC
CAAATACTGTTCTTCTAGTGTAGCCGTAGTTAGGCCACCACTTCAAGAACTCTGTAGCACCGCCTACATA
CCTCGCTCTGCTAATCCTGTTACCAGTGGCTGCTGCCAGTGGCGATAAGTCGTGTCTTACCGGGTTGGAC
TCAAGACGATAGTTACCGGATAAGGCGCAGCGGTCGGGCTGAACGGGGGGTTCGTGCACACAGCCCAGCT
TGGAGCGAACGACCTACACCGAACTGAGATACCTACAGCGTGAGCTATGAGAAAGCGCCACGCTTCCCGA
AGGGAGAAAGGCGGACAGGTATCCGGTAAGCGGCAGGGTCGGAACAGGAGAGCGCACGAGGGAGCTTCCA
GGGGGAAACGCCTGGTATCTTTATAGTCCTGTCGGGTTTCGCCACCTCTGACTTGAGCGTCGATTTTTGT
GATGCTCGTCAGGGGGGCGGAGCCTATGGAAAAACGCCAGCAACGCGGCCTTTTTACGGTTCCTGGCCTT
TTGCTGGCCTTTTGCTCACATGT
Features (pLannotate 1.2.2; 21 found; start..end, strand, type, name):
      1..241     +  promoter       U6 promoter: RNA polymerase III promoter for human U6 snRNA
    268..343     +  misc_RNA       gRNA scaffold: guide RNA scaffold for the Streptococcus pyogenes CRISPR/Cas9 system
    350..393     +  misc_RNA       gRNA scaffold (fragment): guide RNA scaffold for the Streptococcus pyogenes CRISPR/Cas9 system
    475..760     +  enhancer       CMV enhancer: human cytomegalovirus immediate early enhancer; contains an 18-bp deletion relative to the standard CMV enhancer
    762..1039    +  promoter       chicken β-actin promoter: No description available
   1040..1267    +  intron         hybrid intron: hybrid between chicken β-actin (CBA) and minute virus of mice (MMV) introns (Gray et al., 2011)
   1405..3006    +  CDS            Cas9(N): N-terminal portion of Streptococcus pyogenes Cas9 (Zetsche et al., 2015)
   3007..3539    +  CDS            Cas9(C) (fragment): C-terminal portion of Streptococcus pyogenes Cas9 (Zetsche et al., 2015)
   3535..3625    +  CDS            IgH signal sequence (fragment): signal sequence from the mouse immunoglobulin heavy chain variable region
   3617..5587    +  CDS            Cas9(C) (fragment): C-terminal portion of Streptococcus pyogenes Cas9 (Zetsche et al., 2015)
   5588..5635    +  CDS            nucleoplasmin NLS: bipartite nuclear localization signal from nucleoplasmin
   5705..6418    +  CDS            EGFP: EGFP is a basic (constitutively fluorescent) green fluorescent protein published in 1996, derived from Aequorea victoria. It is reported to be a rapidly-maturing weak dimer with moderate acid sensitivity.
   6452..6563    +  polyA_signal   bGH poly(A) signal: bovine growth hormone polyadenylation signal
   6668..6808    +  repeat_region  AAV2 ITR: inverted terminal repeat of adeno-associated virus serotype 2 inverted
   6813..6864    -  misc_feature   bom (fragment): basis of mobility region from pBR322
   6883..7338    +  rep_origin     f1 ori (sequence partly withheld): f1 bacteriophage origin of replication; arrow indicates direction of (+) strand synthesis
   7339..7388    -  misc_feature   bom (fragment): basis of mobility region from pBR322
   7490..7525    -  CDS            rop (fragment): Rop protein, which maintains plasmids at low copy number; rop
   7620..7724    +  promoter       AmpR promoter: bla
   7725..8585    +  CDS            AmpR: β-lactamase; bla; confers resistance to ampicillin, carbenicillin, and related antibiotics
   8756..9344    +  rep_origin     ori: high-copy-number ColE1/pMB1/pBR322/pUC origin of replication
