[The description below was written by a language model from this plasmid's Addgene catalogue record and pLannotate feature annotations shown in this document.]
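Description:
pQCi is an empty mammalian CRISPR expression backbone of about 9.4–9.5 kb, derived from pX458. It was designed as a "self-cutting and integrating" plasmid. It is maintained in E. coli at high copy through a ColE1/pUC-type origin with ampicillin resistance (AmpR under its own bla promoter). It also carries an f1 phage origin and a single AAV2 ITR, presumably carried over from the parental vector. There is no drug selection marker for mammalian cells, so transfected cells are identified or sorted by GFP fluorescence.

The plasmid has two expression units. A human U6 Pol III promoter drives a Streptococcus pyogenes guide RNA scaffold, with a gap between promoter and scaffold that corresponds to the sgRNA insertion site named in the record. A short second scaffold fragment is annotated just downstream. A hybrid CMV enhancer/chicken β-actin promoter with a chimeric intron then drives SpCas9, followed by a nucleoplasmin NLS, EGFP and a bGH polyadenylation signal. The element linking Cas9 to EGFP is not annotated.

The Cas9 coding sequence is interrupted by an engineered intron. In the feature table this probably corresponds to the short region between Cas9 segments that is labelled as an immunoglobulin heavy-chain signal sequence fragment. The record does not state why the intron was added.

The other modification is a modular "bait" site flanked by BsaI sites, which is not annotated in the table. According to the record, the bait lets the plasmid be cut by its own Cas9/sgRNA so that the linearised plasmid and any cloned payload integrate at the targeted genomic locus for rapid cell engineering.
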