Addgene plasmid #154345: pQCi
Purpose: (Empty Backbone) Self-Cutting and Integrating CRISPR backbone (px458 derivative with Cas9-intron, sgRNA, and bait integration sites)
Depositing lab: Scott McComb. Depositing organization: National Research Council of Canada. Publication: Self-Cutting and Integrating CRISPR Plasmids Enable Targeted Genomic Integration of Genetic Payloads for Rapid Cell Engineering. Bloemberg D, Sosa-Miranda CD, Nguyen T, Weeratna RD, McComb S. CRISPR J. 2021 Feb;4(1):104-119. doi: 10.1089/crispr.2020.0090. PubMed 33616439.
Backbone
  Vector backbone: pQCi
  Backbone manufacturer: Derived from pX458 (Zhang lab)
  Backbone size (bp): 9500
  Modifications to backbone: Modular BAIT site integrated (BsaI sites) Intron integrated into spCas9 sequence
  Vector type: Mammalian Expression, CRISPR
  Selectable markers: GFP
Growth in bacteria
  Bacterial resistance: Ampicillin, 100 μg/mL
  Growth temperature: 37°C
  Growth strain: DH5alpha
  Copy number: High Copy
Resource information
  A portion of this plasmid was derived from a plasmid made by: https://www.addgene.org/48138/
Terms and licenses: Academic/Nonprofit Terms; Industry Terms: Not Available to Industry
Depositor comments: Please visit https://www.biorxiv.org/content/10.1101/2020.03.25.008276v4 for bioRxiv preprint.
How to cite: pQCi was a gift from Scott McComb (Addgene plasmid # 154345 ; http://n2t.net/addgene:154345 ; RRID:Addgene_154345)
